>Addgene plasmid #133440 | KE-005 | addgene full sequence | sequence record 267708 | Addgene NGS Result
GGCGAGCCCGATCTTCCCCATCGGTGATGTCGGCGATATAGGCGCCAGCAACCGCACCTGTGGCGCCGGT
GATGCCGGCCACGATGCGTCCGGCGTAGAGGATCGAGATCTCGATCCCGCGAAATTAATACGACTCACTA
TAGGGGAATTGTGAGCGGATAACAATTCCCCTCTAGAAATAATTTTGTTTAACTTTAAGAAGGAGATATA
CCATGGGCAGCAGCCATCATCATCATCATCACAGCAGCGGCCTGGTGCCGCGCGGCAGCCATATGCTCGA
GGATCCGTTTCTAAGGATCATGTCTGCGAGCCAGGATTCCCGATCCAGAGACAATGGCCCCGATGGGATG
GAGCCCGAAGGCGTCATCGAGAGTAACTGGAATGAGATTGTTGACAGCTTTGATGACATGAACCTCTCGG
AGTCCCTTCTCCGTGGCATCTACGCCTATGGTTTTGAGAAGCCCTCTGCCATCCAGCAGCGAGCCATTCT
ACCTTGTATCAAGGGTTATGATGTGATTGCTCAAGCCCAATCTGGGACTGGGAAAACGGCCACATTTGCC
ATATCGATTCTGCAGCAGATTGAATTAGATCTAAAAGCCACCCAGGCCTTGGTCCTAGCACCCACTCGAG
AATTGGCTCAGCAGATACAGAAGGTGGTCATGGCACTAGGAGACTACATGGGCGCCTCCTGTCACGCCTG
TATCGGGGGCACCAACGTGCGTGCTGAGGTGCAGAAACTGCAGATGGAAGCTCCCCACATCATCGTGGGT
ACCCCTGGCCGTGTGTTTGATATGCTTAACCGGAGATACCTGTCCCCCAAATACATCAAGATGTTTGTAC
TGGATGAAGCTGACGAAATGTTAAGCCGTGGATTCAAGGACCAGATCTATGACATATTCCAAAAGCTCAA
CAGCAACACCCAGGTAGTTTTGCTGTCAGCCACAATGCCTTCTGATGTGCTTGAGGTGACCAAGAAGTTC
ATGAGGGACCCCATTCGGATTCTTGTCAAGAAGGAA
[501 nt withheld, positions 1017-1517]
TGAGGGGCTGTCCTGCCACCCAGCCCCAGCCAGGGCTCAATCTCTGGGGGCTGAGGAGCAGCAGGAGGGG
GGAGGGAAGGGAGCCAAGGGATGGACATCTTGTCATTTTTTTTCTTTGAATAAATGTCACTTTTTGAGGC
AAAAGAAGGAAAAAAAAAAAAAAAAAAAAAAAAAAAAAAAAAAAAAAAAAAAAAAAAAAAAAAAAAAAAA
AAAAAAAAAAAAAAAAAAAAAAAAAAAAAAAAAAAAAAAAAAAAAAAAAAAAAAAAAAAAAAAAAAAAAA
AAAAAAAAAAAAAAAAAAAAAAAAAAAAAAAAAAAAAAAAAAAAAAAAAAAAAAAAAAAAAAAAAAAAAA
AAAAAAAAAAAAAAAAAAAAAAAAAAAAAAAAAAAAAAAAAAAAAAAAAAAAAAAARAAAAAAARAAAAA
AAAAAAAAAAAAAAANANAAAAAAAAAAAAAAAAAAAAAAAAAAAAAAAAAAAAAAAAAAAAAAAAAAAA
AAAAAAAAAAAAAAAAAAAAAAAAAAAAAAAAAAAAAAAAAAAAAAAAAAAAAAAAAAAAAAAAAAAAAA
AAAAAAAAAAAAGTACCGCGGCCGCGATCCGGCTGCTAACAAAGCCCGAAAGGAAGCTGAGTTGGCTGCT
GCCACCGCTGAGCAATAACTAGCATAACCCCTTGGGGCCTCTAAACGGGTCTTGAGGGGTTTTTTGCTGA
AAGGAGGAACTATATCCGGATATCCCGCAAGAGGCCCGGCAGTACCGGCATAACCAAGCCTATGCCTACA
GCATCCAGGGTGACGGTGCCGAGGATGACGATGAGCGCATTGTTAGATTTCATACACGGTGCCTGACTGC
GTTAGCAATTTAACTGTGATAAACTACCGCATTAAAGCTTATCGATGATAAGCTGTCAAACATGAGAATT
CTTGAAGACGAAAGGGCCTCGTGATACGCCTATTTTTATAGGTTAATGTCATGATAATAATGGTTTCTTA
GACGTCAGGTGGCACTTTTCGGGGAAATGTGCGCGGAACCCCTATTTGTTTATTTTTCTAAATACATTCA
AATATGTATCCGCTCATGAGACAATAACCCTGATAAATGCTTCAATAATATTGAAAAAGGAAGAGTATGA
GTATTCAACATTTCCGTGTCGCCCTTATTCCCTTTTTTGCGGCATTTTGCCTTCCTGTTTTTGCTCACCC
AGAAACGCTGGTGAAAGTAAAAGATGCTGAAGATCAGTTGGGTGCACGAGTGGGTTACATCGAACTGGAT
CTCAACAGCGGTAAGATCCTTGAGAGTTTTCGCCCCGAAGAACGTTTTCCAATGATGAGCACTTTTAAAG
TTCTGCTATGTGGCGCGGTATTATCCCGTGTTGACGCCGGGCAAGAGCAACTCGGTCGCCGCATACACTA
TTCTCAGAATGACTTGGTTGAGTACTCACCAGTCACAGAAAAGCATCTTACGGATGGCATGACAGTAAGA
GAATTATGCAGTGCTGCCATAACCATGAGTGATAACACTGCGGCCAACTTACTTCTGACAACGATCGGAG
GACCGAAGGAGCTAACCGCTTTTTTGCACAACATGGGGGATCATGTAACTCGCCTTGATCGTTGGGAACC
GGAGCTGAATGAAGCCATACCAAACGACGAGCGTGACACCACGATGCCTGCAGCAATGGCAACAACGTTG
CGCAAACTATTAACTGGCGAACTACTTACTCTAGCTTCCCGGCAACAATTAATAGACTGGATGGAGGCGG
ATAAAGTTGCAGGACCACTTCTGCGCTCGGCCCTTCCGGCTGGCTGGTTTATTGCTGATAAATCTGGAGC
CGGTGAGCGTGGGTCTCGCGGTATCATTGCAGCACTGGGGCCAGATGGTAAGCCCTCCCGTATCGTAGTT
ATCTACACGACGGGGAGTCAGGCAACTATGGATGAACGAAATAGACAGATCGCTGAGATAGGTGCCTCAC
TGATTAAGCATTGGTAACTGTCAGACCAAGTTTACTCATATATACTTTAGATTGATTTAAAACTTCATTT
TTAATTTAAAAGGATCTAGGTGAAGATCCTTTTTGATAATCTCATGACCAAAATCCCTTAACGTGAGTTT
TCGTTCCACTGAGCGTCAGACCCCGTAGAAAAGATCAAAGGATCTTCTTGAGATCCTTTTTTTCTGCGCG
TAATCTGCTGCTTGCAAACAAAAAAACCACCGCTACCAGCGGTGGTTTGTTTGCCGGATCAAGAGCTACC
AACTCTTTTTCCGAAGGTAACTGGCTTCAGCAGAGCGCAGATACCAAATACTGTCCTTCTAGTGTAGCCG
TAGTTAGGCCACCACTTCAAGAACTCTGTAGCACCGCCTACATACCTCGCTCTGCTAATCCTGTTACCAG
TGGCTGCTGCCAGTGGCGATAAGTCGTGTCTTACCGGGTTGGACTCAAGACGATAGTTACCGGATAAGGC
GCAGCGGTCGGGCTGAACGGGGGGTTCGTGCACACAGCCCAGCTTGGAGCGAACGACCTACACCGAACTG
AGATACCTACAGCGTGAGCTATGAGAAAGCGCCACGCTTCCCGAAGGGAGAAAGGCGGACAGGTATCCGG
TAAGCGGCAGGGTCGGAACAGGAGAGCGCACGAGGGAGCTTCCAGGGGGAAACGCCTGGTATCTTTATAG
TCCTGTCGGGTTTCGCCACCTCTGACTTGAGCGTCGATTTTTGTGATGCTCGTCAGGGGGGCGGAGCCTA
TGGAAAAACGCCAGCAACGCGGCCTTTTTACGGTTCCTGGCCTTTTGCTGGCCTTTTGCTCACATGTTCT
TTCCTGCGTTATCCCCTGATTCTGTGGATAACCGTATTACCGCCTTTGAGTGAGCTGATACCGCTCGCCG
CAGCCGAACGACCGAGCGCAGCGAGTCAGTGAGCGAGGAAGCGGAAGAGCGCCTGATGCGGTATTTTCTC
CTTACGCATCTGTGCGGTATTTCACACCGCAATGGTGCACTCTCAGTACAATCTGCTCTGATGCCGCATA
GTTAAGCCAGTATACACTCCGCTATCGCTACGTGACTGGGTCATGGCTGCGCCCCGACACCCGCCAACAC
CCGCTGACGCGCCCTGACGGGCTTGTCTGCTCCCGGCATCCGCTTACAGACAAGCTGTGACCGTCTCCGG
GAGCTGCATGTGTCAGAGGTTTTCACCGTCATCACCGAAACGCGCGAGGCAGCTGCGGTAAAGCTCATCA
GCGTGGTCGTGAAGCGATTCACAGATGTCTGCCTGTTCATCCGCGTCCAGCTCGTTGAGTTTCTCCAGAA
GCGTTAATGTCTGGCTTCTGATAAAGCGGGCCATGTTAAGGGCGGTTTTTTCCTGTTTGGTCACTGATGC
CTCCGTGTAAGGGGGATTTCTGTTCATGGGGGTAATGATACCGATGAAACGAGAGAGGATGCTCACGATA
CGGGTTACTGATGATGAACATGCCCGGTTACTGGAACGTTGTGAGGGTAAACAACTGGCGGTATGGATGC
GGCGGGACCAGAGAAAAATCACTCAGGGTCAATGCCAGCGCTTCGTTAATACAGATGTAGGTGTTCCACA
GGGTAGCCAGCAGCATCCTGCGATGCAGATCCGGAACATAATGGTGCAGGGCGCTGACTTCCGCGTTTCC
AGACTTTACGAAACACGGAAACCGAAGACCATTCATGTTGTTGCTCAGGTCGCAGACGTTTTGCAGCAGC
AGTCGCTTCACGTTCGCTCGCGTATCGGTGATTCATTCTGCTAACCAGTAAGGCAACCCCGCCAGCCTAG
CCGGGTCCTCAACGACAGGAGCACGATCATGCGCACCCGTGGCCAGGACCCAACGCTGCCCGAGATGCGC
CGCGTGCGGCTGCTGGAGATGGCGGACGCGATGGATATGTTCTGCCAAGGGTTGGTTTGCGCATTCACAG
TTCTCCGCAAGAATTGATTGGCTCCAATTCTTGGAGTGGTGAATCCGTTAGCGAGGTGCCGCCGGCTTCC
ATTCAGGTCGAGGTGGCCCGGCTCCATGCACCGCGACGCAACGCGGGGAGGCAGACAAGGTATAGGGCGG
CGCCTACAATCCATGCCAACCCGTTCCATGTGCTCGCCGAGGCGGCATAAATCGCCGTGACGATCAGCGG
TCCAATGATCGAAGTTAGGCTGGTAAGAGCCGCGAGCGATCCTTGAAGCTGTCCCTGATGGTCGTCATCT
ACCTGCCTGGACAGCATGGCCTGCAACGCGGGCATCCCGATGCCGCCGGAAGCGAGAAGAATCATAATGG
GGAAGGCCATCCAGCCTCGCGTCGCGAACGCCAGCAAGACGTAGCCCAGCGCGTCGGCCGCCATGCCGGC
GATAATGGCCTGCTTCTCGCCGAAACGTTTGGTGGCGGGACCAGTGACGAAGGCTTGAGCGAGGGCGTGC
AAGATTCCGAATACCGCAAGCGACAGGCCGATCATCGTCGCGCTCCAGCGAAAGCGGTCCTCGCCGAAAA
TGACCCAGAGCGCTGCCGGCACCTGTCCTACGAGTTGCATGATAAAGAAGACAGTCATAAGTGCGGCGAC
GATAGTCATGCCCCGCGCCCACCGGAAGGAGCTGACTGGGTTGAAGGCTCTCAAGGGCATCGGTCGAGAT
CCCGGTGCCTAATGAGTGAGCTAACTTACATTAATTGCGTTGCGCTCACTGCCCGCTTTCCAGTCGGGAA
ACTGTCGTGCCAGCTGCATTAATGAATCGGCCAACGCGCGGGGAGAGGCGGTTTGCGTATTGGGCGCCAG
GGTGGTTTTTCTTTTCACCAGTGAGACGGGCAACAGCTGATTGCCCTTCACCGCCTGGCCCTGAGAGAGT
TGCAGCAAGCGGTCCACGCTGGTTTGCCCCAGCAGGCGAAAATCCTGTTTGATGGTGGTTAACGGCGGGA
TATAACATGAGCTGTCTTCGGTATCGTCGTATCCCACTACCGAGATATCCGCACCAACGCGCAGCCCGGA
CTCGGTAATGGCGCGCATTGCGCCCAGCGCCATCTGATCGTTGGCAACCAGCATCGCAGTGGGAACGATG
CCCTCATTCAGCATTTGCATGGTTTGTTGAAAACCGGACATGGCACTCCAGTCGCCTTCCCGTTCCGCTA
TCGGCTGAATTTGATTGCGAGTGAGATATTTATGCCAGCCAGCCAGACGCAGACGCGCCGAGACAGAACT
TAATGGGCCCGCTAACAGCGCGATTTGCTGGTGACCCAATGCGACCAGATGCTCCACGCCCAGTCGCGTA
CCGTCTTCATGGGAGAAAATAATACTGTTGATGGGTGTCTGGTCAGAGACATCAAGAAATAACGCCGGAA
CATTAGTGCAGGCAGCTTCCACAGCAATGGCATCCTGGTCATCCAGCGGATAGTTAATGATCAGCCCACT
GACGCGTTGCGCGAGAAGATTGTGCACCGCCGCTTTACAGGCTTCGACGCCGCTTCGTTCTACCATCGAC
ACCACCACGCTGGCACCCAGTTGATCGGCGCGAGATTTAATCGCCGCGACAATTTGCGACGGCGCGTGCA
GGGCCAGACTGGAGGTGGCAACGCCAATCAGCAACGACTGTTTGCCCGCCAGTTGTTGTGCCACGCGGTT
GGGAATGTAATTCAGCTCCGCCATCGCCGCTTCCACTTTTTCCCGCGTTTTCGCAGAAACGTGGCTGGCC
TGGTTCACCACGCGGGAAACGGTCTGATAAGAGACACCGGCATACTCTGCGACATCGTATAACGTTACTG
GTTTCACATTCACCACCCTGAATTGACTCTCTTCCGGGCGCTATCATGCCATACCGCGAAAGGTTTTGCG
CCATTCGATGGTGTCCGGGATCTCGACGCTCTCCCTTATGCGACTCCTGCATTAGGAAGCAGCCCAGTAG
TAGGTTGAGGCCGTTGAGCACCGCCGCCGCAAGGAATGGTGCATGCAAGGAGATGGCGCCCAACAGTCCC
CCGGCCACGGGGCCTGCCACCATACCCACGCCGAAACAAGCGCTCATGAGCCCGAAGT
Features (pLannotate 1.2.2; 21 found; start..end, strand, type, name):
    126..144     +  promoter       T7 promoter: promoter for bacteriophage T7 RNA polymerase
    145..169     +  protein_bind   lac operator: The lac repressor binds to the lac operator to inhibit transcription in E. coli. This inhibition can be relieved by adding lactose or isopropyl-β-D-thiogalactopyranoside (IPTG). lac repressor encoded by lacI
    184..206     +  RBS            RBS: efficient ribosome binding site from bacteriophage T7 gene 10 (Olins and Rangwala, 1989)
    225..241     +  CDS            capTEV™ (fragment): composite tag for in vivo biotinylation, TEV protease cleavage, and 6xHis tagging
    252..269     +  CDS            thrombin site: thrombin recognition and cleavage site
    300..1517    +  CDS            EIF4A1 (sequence partly withheld): IF4A1_HUMAN - Also known as DDX2A, EIF4A. Experimental evidence at protein level: Swiss-Prot protein existence level 1. ATP-dependent RNA helicase which is a subunit of the eIF4F complex involved in cap recognition and is required for mRNA binding to ribosome. In the current model of translation initiation, eIF4A unwinds RNA secondary structures in the 5'-UTR of mRNAs which is necessary to allow efficient binding of the small ribosomal subunit, and subsequent scanning for the initiator codon. From Homo sapiens (Human).
   2109..2158    +  CDS            SET1 (fragment): solubility-enhancement tag derived from T7 phage gene 10B
   2166..2213    +  terminator     T7 terminator: transcription terminator for bacteriophage T7 RNA polymerase
   2236..2340    -  CDS            TcR (fragment): tetracycline efflux protein; tet; confers resistance to tetracycline
   2388..2416    -  promoter       tet promoter: E. coli promoter for tetracycline efflux protein gene
   2529..2633    +  promoter       AmpR promoter: bla
   2634..3494    +  CDS            AmpR: β-lactamase; bla; confers resistance to ampicillin, carbenicillin, and related antibiotics
   3665..4253    +  rep_origin     ori: high-copy-number ColE1/pMB1/pBR322/pUC origin of replication
   4439..4578    -  misc_feature   bom: basis of mobility region from pBR322
   4680..4871    -  CDS            rop: Rop protein, which maintains plasmids at low copy number; rop
   4888..5268    +  CDS            YPB1_ECOLX: Protein predicted: Swiss-Prot protein existence level 4. From Escherichia coli.
   5510..6134    -  CDS            TcR (fragment): tetracycline efflux protein; tet; confers resistance to tetracycline
   6149..6170    -  protein_bind   CAP binding site: CAP binding activates transcription in the presence of cAMP. E. coli catabolite activator protein
   6183..7264    -  CDS            lacI: lac repressor; lacI; The lac repressor binds to the lac operator to inhibit transcription in E. coli. This inhibition can be relieved by adding lactose or isopropyl-β-D-thiogalactopyranoside (IPTG).
   7265..7342    -  promoter       lacI promoter: lacI
   7350..104     -  CDS            TcR (fragment) (across the origin): tetracycline efflux protein; tet; confers resistance to tetracycline
