[The description below was written by a language model from this plasmid's Addgene catalogue record and pLannotate feature annotations shown in this document.]
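Description:
KE-005 is a bacterial expression plasmid built on a pET21-type backbone for producing recombinant human EIF4A1 (eIF4A-I, also called DDX2A) in E. coli. The sequenced record is 7,525 nt. It is maintained through a ColE1/pMB1-family origin accompanied by the pBR322 bom region and the rop gene, which moderates copy number (the catalogue lists copy number as unknown), and it is selected with ampicillin via the β-lactamase gene under its own promoter. Several fragments of the tetracycline efflux gene and its promoter are also annotated. These look like non-functional pBR322-derived remnants, since tetracycline is not listed as a selection.

The expression cassette uses a T7 promoter followed immediately by a lac operator and the strong T7 gene 10 ribosome binding site. The plasmid also carries lacI, so transcription is repressed until IPTG or lactose is added, and it requires a host that supplies T7 RNA polymerase. The open reading frame begins with an N-terminal His tag (picked up by the annotation software as a short fragment of a composite 6xHis-containing tag), then a thrombin recognition site that allows the tag to be removed after purification. This is followed by the 1,218 bp EIF4A1 coding sequence, which covers residues 1–406, the full-length protein. A T7 terminator lies downstream. About 600 nt between the end of the insert and the terminator is largely unannotated, apart from a short gene 10-derived fragment.

eIF4A1 is the ATP-dependent DEAD-box RNA helicase subunit of the eIF4F complex, which unwinds 5′-UTR structure during translation initiation. The design fits affinity purification of the protein for in vitro work, though the record does not name specific applications.
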