Addgene plasmid #133440: KE-005
Purpose: Human elF4A1 residues 1-406, N-term His tag, thrombin cleavage, in pET21 vector backbone.
Depositing lab: Gerhard Wagner. Depositing organization: Harvard Medical School.
Backbone
  Vector backbone: pET21 helF4HA1
  Vector type: Bacterial Expression
Growth in bacteria
  Bacterial resistance: Ampicillin, 100 μg/mL
  Growth temperature: 37°C
  Growth strain: DH5alpha
  Copy number: Unknown
Gene/Insert
  Gene/Insert name: EIF4A1
  Species: H. sapiens (human)
  Insert size (bp): 1218
  Entrez Gene: EIF4A1 (a.k.a. DDX2A, EIF-4A, EIF4A, eIF-4A-I, eIF4A-I)
  Cloning method: Restriction Enzyme; 5′ cloning site Unknown (unknown if destroyed)
Terms and licenses: Academic/Nonprofit Terms; Industry Terms: Not Available to Industry
Depositor comments: HMS clone ID number: HsCD00483422.
How to cite: KE-005 was a gift from Gerhard Wagner (Addgene plasmid # 133440 ; http://n2t.net/addgene:133440 ; RRID:Addgene_133440)
