>Addgene plasmid #133440 | KE-005 | depositor partial sequence | sequence record 256428 | Insert
ATGTCTGCGAGCCAGGATTCCCGATCCAGAGACAATGGCCCCGATGGGATGGAGCCCGAAGGCGTCATCG
AGAGTAACTGGAATGAGATTGTTGACAGCTTTGATGACATGAACCTCTCGGAGTCCCTTCTCCGTGGCAT
CTACGCGTATGGTTTTGAGAAGCCCTCTGCCATCCAGCAGCGAGCCATTCTACCTTGTATCAAGGGTTAT
GATGTGATTGCTCAAGCCCAATCTGGGACTGGGAAAACGGCCACATTTGCCATATCGATTCTGCAGCAGA
TTGAATTAGATCTAAAAGCCACCCAGGCCTTGGTCCTAGCACCCACTCGAGAATTGGCTCAGCAGATACA
GAAGGTGGTCATGGCACTAGGAGACTACATGGGCGCCTCCTGTCACGCCTGTATCGGGGGCACCAACGTG
CGTGCTGAGGTGCAGAAACTGCAGATGGAAGCTCCCCACATCATCGTGGGTACCCCTGGCCGTGTGTTTG
ATATGCTTAACCGGAGATACCTGTCCCCCAAATACATCAAGATGTTTGTACTGGATGAAGCTGACGAAAT
GTTAAGCCGTGGATTCAAGGACCAGATCTATGACATATTCCAAAAGCTCAACAGCAACACCCAGGTAGTT
TTGCTGTCAGCCACAATGCCTTCTGATGTGCTTGAGGTGACCAAGAAGTTCATGAGGGACCCCATTCGGA
TTCTTGTCAAGAAGGAA
[501 nt withheld, positions 718-1218]
